Addgene plasmid #117431: RT7
Purpose: Expression of ARL2
Depositing lab: Richard Kahn. Depositing organization: Emory University.
Backbone
  Vector backbone: pcDNA3.1
  Vector type: Mammalian Expression
Growth in bacteria
  Bacterial resistance: Ampicillin, 100 μg/mL
  Growth temperature: 37°C
  Growth strain: DH5alpha
  Copy number: High Copy
Gene/Insert
  Gene/Insert name: ARL2 (alt name: ARFL2)
  Species: H. sapiens (human)
  Insert size (bp): 552
  Mutation: V141A (see comments below)
  Entrez Gene: ARL2 (a.k.a. ARFL2, MRCS1)
  Cloning method: Unknown
Terms and licenses: Academic/Nonprofit Terms; Industry Terms: Not Available to Industry
Depositor comments: V141A is a SNP and does not affect plasmid function.
How to cite: RT7 was a gift from Richard Kahn (Addgene plasmid # 117431 ; http://n2t.net/addgene:117431 ; RRID:Addgene_117431)
