[The description below was written by a language model from this plasmid's Addgene catalogue record and pLannotate feature annotations shown in this document.]
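Description:
RT7 is a mammalian expression plasmid built on the pcDNA3.1 backbone that carries the human ARL2 (ARFL2) coding sequence, a 552 bp open reading frame encoding a small ARF-like GTP-binding protein that cycles between GDP- and GTP-bound states and is implicated in microtubule formation and centrosome integrity. The insert carries a V141A change, which the depositor describes as a naturally occurring SNP that does not affect plasmid function. No epitope tag or reporter fusion is annotated, so the protein appears to be expressed untagged.

In the 6,022 nt sequenced record, ARL2 sits downstream of the human cytomegalovirus immediate early enhancer and promoter and upstream of the bovine growth hormone polyadenylation signal, an arrangement that gives strong constitutive transcription in transfected mammalian cells. The coding sequence is flanked by attB1 and attB2 sites, which suggests it was introduced through Gateway recombination, although the record lists the cloning method as unknown. T7 and SP6 phage promoters bracket the insert and can serve for in vitro transcription or as sequencing primer sites. A separate cassette with the SV40 early promoter, the neomycin phosphotransferase gene and the SV40 poly(A) signal allows G418 selection of stable mammalian lines. In bacteria, the plasmid is maintained through a high-copy ColE1/pUC-type origin and selected with ampicillin via the β-lactamase gene; an f1 origin permits single-stranded DNA production. Several short annotated fragments (HIV-1 LTR, ble, lacI, bom) are likely backbone remnants or incidental matches without a functional role. The stated purpose is simply expression of ARL2.
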