Features (pLannotate 1.2.2; 23 found; start..end, strand, type, name):
    148..527     +  enhancer       CMV enhancer: human cytomegalovirus immediate early enhancer
    528..731     +  promoter       CMV promoter: human cytomegalovirus (CMV) immediate early promoter
    727..760     +  LTR            5' LTR (truncated) (fragment): truncated 5' long terminal repeat (LTR) from HIV-1
    776..794     +  promoter       T7 promoter: promoter for bacteriophage T7 RNA polymerase
    867..891     +  protein_bind   attB1: mutant version of attB; recombination site for the Gateway® BP reaction BP Clonase™
    909..1460    +  CDS            ARL2: ARL2_HUMAN - Experimental evidence at protein level: Swiss-Prot protein existence level 1. Small GTP-binding protein which cycles between an inactive GDP-bound and an active GTP-bound form, and the rate of cycling is regulated by guanine nucleotide exchange factors (GEF) and GTPase- activating proteins (GAP). GTP-binding protein that does not act as an allosteric activator of the cholera toxin catalytic subunit. Regulates formation of new microtubules and centrosome integrity. Prevents the TBCD-induced microtubule destruction. Participates in association with TBCD, in the disassembly of the ap
   1465..1489    -  protein_bind   attB2: mutant version of attB; recombination site for the Gateway® BP reaction BP Clonase™
   1560..1578    -  promoter       SP6 promoter: promoter for bacteriophage SP6 RNA polymerase
   1604..1828    +  polyA_signal   bGH poly(A) signal: bovine growth hormone polyadenylation signal
   1832..1853    +  promoter       SV40 promoter (fragment): SV40 enhancer and early promoter
   1874..2302    +  rep_origin     f1 ori (sequence partly withheld): f1 bacteriophage origin of replication; arrow indicates direction of (+) strand synthesis
   2355..2565    +  promoter       SV40 promoter: SV40 early promoter
   2640..3431    +  CDS            neo: KKA2_KLEPN - Also known as kan, nptII. Experimental evidence at protein level: Swiss-Prot protein existence level 1. Resistance to kanamycin, neomycin, paromomycin, ribostamycin, butirosin and gentamicin B. From Klebsiella pneumoniae.
   3455..3613    +  CDS            ble (fragment): BLE_KLEPN - Experimental evidence at protein level: Swiss-Prot protein existence level 1. Binding protein with a strong affinity to the bleomycin family of antibiotics. Binds to CL990; an antimitotic-antibiotic compound. From Klebsiella pneumoniae.
   3608..3729    +  polyA_signal   SV40 poly(A) signal: SV40 polyadenylation signal
   3802..3818    -  protein_bind   lac operator: The lac repressor binds to the lac operator to inhibit transcription in E. coli. This inhibition can be relieved by adding lactose or isopropyl-β-D-thiogalactopyranoside (IPTG). lac repressor encoded by lacI
   3826..3856    -  promoter       lac promoter: promoter for the E. coli lac operon
   3871..3892    -  protein_bind   CAP binding site: CAP binding activates transcription in the presence of cAMP. E. coli catabolite activator protein
   3905..3997    -  CDS            lacI (fragment): lac repressor; lacI; The lac repressor binds to the lac operator to inhibit transcription in E. coli. This inhibition can be relieved by adding lactose or isopropyl-β-D-thiogalactopyranoside (IPTG).
   4180..4768    -  rep_origin     ori: high-copy-number ColE1/pMB1/pBR322/pUC origin of replication
   4939..5799    -  CDS            AmpR: β-lactamase; bla; confers resistance to ampicillin, carbenicillin, and related antibiotics
   5800..5904    -  promoter       AmpR promoter: bla
   5963..6015    -  misc_feature   bom (fragment): basis of mobility region from pBR322
>Addgene plasmid #117431 | RT7 | addgene full sequence | sequence record 226646 | Addgene NGS Result
CTGCTTGTGTGTTGGAGGTCGCTGAGTAGTGCGCGAGCAAAATTTAAGCTACAACAAGGCAAGGCTTGAC
CGACAATTGCATGAAGAATCTGCTTAGGGTTAGGCGTTTTGCGCTGCTTCGCGATGTACGGGCCAGATAT
ACGCGTTGACATTGATTATTGACTAGTTATTAATAGTAATCAATTACGGGGTCATTAGTTCATAGCCCAT
ATATGGAGTTCCGCGTTACATAACTTACGGTAAATGGCCCGCCTGGCTGACCGCCCAACGACCCCCGCCC
ATTGACGTCAATAATGACGTATGTTCCCATAGTAACGCCAATAGGGACTTTCCATTGACGTCAATGGGTG
GAGTATTTACGGTAAACTGCCCACTTGGCAGTACATCAAGTGTATCATATGCCAAGTACGCCCCCTATTG
ACGTCAATGACGGTAAATGGCCCGCCTGGCATTATGCCCAGTACATGACCTTATGGGACTTTCCTACTTG
GCAGTACATCTACGTATTAGTCATCGCTATTACCATGGTGATGCGGTTTTGGCAGTACATCAATGGGCGT
GGATAGCGGTTTGACTCACGGGGATTTCCAAGTCTCCACCCCATTGACGTCAATGGGAGTTTGTTTTGGC
ACCAAAATCAACGGGACTTTCCAAAATGTCGTAACAACTCCGCCCCATTGACGCAAATGGGCGGTAGGCG
TGTACGGTGGGAGGTCTATATAAGCAGAGCTCTCTGGCTAACTAGAGAACCCACTGCTTACTGGCTTATC
GAAATTAATACGACTCACTATAGGGAGACCCAAGCTTGGTACCGAGCTCGGATCCACTAGTAACGGCCGC
CAGTGTGCTGGAATTCGCCCTTGGGGACAAGTTTGTACAAAAAAGCAGGCTTCGAAGGAGATAGAACCAT
GGGGCTCCTGACCATTCTGAAGAAGATGAAGCAGAAAGAGCGGGAGCTGCGACTGCTCATGCTTGGCCTG
GACAATGCTGGAAAGACAACCATCCTGAAGAAGTTCAATGGGGAGGACATCGACACCATCTCCCCAACGC
TGGGCTTCAACATCAAGACCCTGGAGCACCGAGGATTCAAGCTGAACATCTGGGATGTGGGTGGCCAGAA
GTCCCTGCGGTCCTACTGGCGGAACTACTTTGAGAGCACCGATGGCCTCATCTGGGTAGTGGACAGCGCA
GACCGCCAGCGCATGCAGGACTGCCAGCGGGAGCTCCAGAGCCTGCTGGTGGAGGAGCGCCTGGCCGGAG
CAACCCTCCTCATCTTTGCTAATAAGCAGGACCTGCCTGGAGCACTGTCCTCTAACGCCATCCGCGAGGC
CCTGGAGCTGGACTCCATCCGCAGCCACCACTGGTGCATCCAGGGCTGCAGCGCCGTCACCGGGGAGAAC
CTGCTGCCGGGCATCGACTGGCTCCTGGATGACATTTCCAGCCGCATTTTCACAGCTGACTGAGACCCAG
CTTTCTTGTACAAAGTGGTCCCCAAGGGCGAATTCTGCAGATATCCATCACACTGGCGGCCGCTCGAGCA
TGCATCTAGAGGGCCCTATTCTATAGTGTCACCTAAATGCTAGAGCTCGCTGATCAGCCTCGACTGTGCC
TTCTAGTTGCCAGCCATCTGTTGTTTGCCCCTCCCCCGTGCCTTCCTTGACCCTGGAAGGTGCCACTCCC
ACTGTCCTTTCCTAATAAAATGAGGAAATTGCATCGCATTGTCTGAGTAGGTGTCATTCTATTCTGGGGG
GTGGGGTGGGGCAGGACAGCAAGGGGGAGGATTGGGAAGACAATAGCAGGCATGCTGGGGATGCGGTGGG
CTCTATGGCTTCTGAGGCGGAAAGAACCAGCTGGGGCTCTAGGGGGTATCCCC
[124 nt withheld, positions 1874-1997]
C
[91 nt withheld, positions 1999-2089]
A
[49 nt withheld, positions 2091-2139]
CCTTTGACGTTGGAGTCCACGTTCTTT
[37 nt withheld, positions 2167-2203]
ACCCTATCTCGGTCTATTCTTTTGATTTATAAGGGATTTTGCCGATTTCGGCCTATTGGTTAAAAAATGA
GCTGATTTAACAAAAATTTAACGCGAATTAATTCTGTGGAATGTGTGTCAGTTAGGGTGTGGAAAGTCCC
CAGGCTCCCCAGCAGGCAGAAGTATGCAAAGCATGCATCTCAATTAGTCAGCAACCATAGTCCCGCCCCT
AACTCCGCCCATCCCGCCCCTAACTCCGCCCAGTTCCGCCCATTCTCCGCCCCATGGCTGACTAATTTTT
TTTATTTATGCAGAGGCCGAGGCCGCCTCTGCCTCTGAGCTATTCCAGAAGTAGTGAGGAGGCTTTTTTG
GAGGCCTAGGCTTTTGCAAAAAGCTCCCGGGAGCTTGTATATCCATTTTCGGATCTGATCAAGAGACAGG
ATGAGGATCGTTTCGCATGATTGAACAAGATGGATTGCACGCAGGTTCTCCGGCCGCTTGGGTGGAGAGG
CTATTCGGCTATGACTGGGCACAACAGACAATCGGCTGCTCTGATGCCGCCGTGTTCCGGCTGTCAGCGC
AGGGGCGCCCGGTTCTTTTTGTCAAGACCGACCTGTCCGGTGCCCTGAATGAACTGCAGGACGAGGCAGC
GCGGCTATCGTGGCTGGCCACGACGGGCGTTCCTTGCGCAGCTGTGCTCGACGTTGTCACTGAAGCGGGA
AGGGACTGGCTGCTATTGGGCGAAGTGCCGGGGCAGGATCTCCTGTCATCTCACCTTGCTCCTGCCGAGA
AAGTATCCATCATGGCTGATGCAATGCGGCGGCTGCATACGCTTGATCCGGCTACCTGCCCATTCGACCA
CCAAGCGAAACATCGCATCGAGCGAGCACGTACTCGGATGGAAGCCGGTCTTGTCGATCAGGATGATCTG
GACGAAGAGCATCAGGGGCTCGCGCCAGCCGAACTGTTCGCCAGGCTCAAGGCGCGCATGCCCGACGGCG
AGGATCTCGTCGTGACCCATGGCGATGCCTGCTTGCCGAATATCATGGTGGAAAATGGCCGCTTTTCTGG
ATTCATCGACTGTGGCCGGCTGGGTGTGGCGGACCGCTATCAGGACATAGCGTTGGCTACCCGTGATATT
GCTGAAGAGCTTGGCGGCGAATGGGCTGACCGCTTCCTCGTGCTTTACGGTATCGCCGCTCCCGATTCGC
AGCGCATCGCCTTCTATCGCCTTCTTGACGAGTTCTTCTGAGCGGGACTCTGGGGTTCGAAATGACCGAC
CAAGCGACGCCCAACCTGCCATCACGAGATTTCGATTCCACCGCCGCCTTCTATGAAAGGTTGGGCTTCG
GAATCGTTTTCCGGGACGCCGGCTGGATGATCCTCCAGCGCGGGGATCTCATGCTGGAGTTCTTCGCCCA
CCCCAACTTGTTTATTGCAGCTTATAATGGTTACAAATAAAGCAATAGCATCACAAATTTCACAAATAAA
GCATTTTTTTCACTGCATTCTAGTTGTGGTTTGTCCAAACTCATCAATGTATCTTATCATGTCTGTATAC
CGTCGACCTCTAGCTAGAGCTTGGCGTAATCATGGTCATAGCTGTTTCCTGTGTGAAATTGTTATCCGCT
CACAATTCCACACAACATACGAGCCGGAAGCATAAAGTGTAAAGCCTGGGGTGCCTAATGAGTGAGCTAA
CTCACATTAATTGCGTTGCGCTCACTGCCCGCTTTCCAGTCGGGAAACCTGTCGTGCCAGCTGCATTAAT
GAATCGGCCAACGCGCGGGGAGAGGCGGTTTGCGTATTGGGCGCTCTTCCGCTTCCTCGCTCACTGACTC
GCTGCGCTCGGTCGTTCGGCTGCGGCGAGCGGTATCAGCTCACTCAAAGGCGGTAATACGGTTATCCACA
GAATCAGGGGATAACGCAGGAAAGAACATGTGAGCAAAAGGCCAGCAAAAGGCCAGGAACCGTAAAAAGG
CCGCGTTGCTGGCGTTTTTCCATAGGCTCCGCCCCCCTGACGAGCATCACAAAAATCGACGCTCAAGTCA
GAGGTGGCGAAACCCGACAGGACTATAAAGATACCAGGCGTTTCCCCCTGGAAGCTCCCTCGTGCGCTCT
CCTGTTCCGACCCTGCCGCTTACCGGATACCTGTCCGCCTTTCTCCCTTCGGGAAGCGTGGCGCTTTCTC
ATAGCTCACGCTGTAGGTATCTCAGTTCGGTGTAGGTCGTTCGCTCCAAGCTGGGCTGTGTGCACGAACC
CCCCGTTCAGCCCGACCGCTGCGCCTTATCCGGTAACTATCGTCTTGAGTCCAACCCGGTAAGACACGAC
TTATCGCCACTGGCAGCAGCCACTGGTAACAGGATTAGCAGAGCGAGGTATGTAGGCGGTGCTACAGAGT
TCTTGAAGTGGTGGCCTAACTACGGCTACACTAGAAGAACAGTATTTGGTATCTGCGCTCTGCTGAAGCC
AGTTACCTTCGGAAAAAGAGTTGGTAGCTCTTGATCCGGCAAACAAACCACCGCTGGTAGCGGTGGTTTT
TTTGTTTGCAAGCAGCAGATTACGCGCAGAAAAAAAGGATCTCAAGAAGATCCTTTGATCTTTTCTACGG
GGTCTGACGCTCAGTGGAACGAAAACTCACGTTAAGGGATTTTGGTCATGAGATTATCAAAAAGGATCTT
CACCTAGATCCTTTTAAATTAAAAATGAAGTTTTAAATCAATCTAAAGTATATATGAGTAAACTTGGTCT
GACAGTTACCAATGCTTAATCAGTGAGGCACCTATCTCAGCGATCTGTCTATTTCGTTCATCCATAGTTG
CCTGACTCCCCGTCGTGTAGATAACTACGATACGGGAGGGCTTACCATCTGGCCCCAGTGCTGCAATGAT
ACCGCGAGACCCACGCTCACCGGCTCCAGATTTATCAGCAATAAACCAGCCAGCCGGAAGGGCCGAGCGC
AGAAGTGGTCCTGCAACTTTATCCGCCTCCATCCAGTCTATTAATTGTTGCCGGGAAGCTAGAGTAAGTA
GTTCGCCAGTTAATAGTTTGCGCAACGTTGTTGCCATTGCTACAGGCATCGTGGTGTCACGCTCGTCGTT
TGGTATGGCTTCATTCAGCTCCGGTTCCCAACGATCAAGGCGAGTTACATGATCCCCCATGTTGTGCAAA
AAAGCGGTTAGCTCCTTCGGTCCTCCGATCGTTGTCAGAAGTAAGTTGGCCGCAGTGTTATCACTCATGG
TTATGGCAGCACTGCATAATTCTCTTACTGTCATGCCATCCGTAAGATGCTTTTCTGTGACTGGTGAGTA
CTCAACCAAGTCATTCTGAGAATAGTGTATGCGGCGACCGAGTTGCTCTTGCCCGGCGTCAATACGGGAT
AATACCGCGCCACATAGCAGAACTTTAAAAGTGCTCATCATTGGAAAACGTTCTTCGGGGCGAAAACTCT
CAAGGATCTTACCGCTGTTGAGATCCAGTTCGATGTAACCCACTCGTGCACCCAACTGATCTTCAGCATC
TTTTACTTTCACCAGCGTTTCTGGGTGAGCAAAAACAGGAAGGCAAAATGCCGCAAAAAAGGGAATAAGG
GCGACACGGAAATGTTGAATACTCATACTCTTCCTTTTTCAATATTATTGAAGCATTTATCAGGGTTATT
GTCTCATGAGCGGATACATATTTGAATGTATTTAGAAAAATAAACAAATAGGGGTTCCGCGCACATTTCC
CCGAAAAGTGCCACCTGACGTCGACGGATCGGGAGATCTCCCGATCCCCTATGGTGCACTCTCAGTACAA
TCTGCTCTGATGCCGCATAGTTAAGCCAGTATCTGCTCC
